>Addgene plasmid #207776 | qTAG-N-Blast-dTAG-LMNB1 | addgene full sequence | sequence record 416195 | Addgene NGS Result
TCGCGCGTTTCGGTGATGACGGTGAAAACCTCTGACACATGCAGCTCCCGGAGACGGTCACAGCTTGTCT
GTAAGCGGATGCCGGGAGCAGACAAGCCCGTCAGGGCGCGTCAGCGGGTGTTGGCGGGTGTCGGGGCTGG
CTTAACTATGCGGCATCAGAGCAGATTGTACTGAGAGTGCACCATATGCGGTGTGAAATACCGCACAGAT
GCGTAAGGAGAAAATACCGCATCAGGCGCCATTCGCCATTCAGGCTGCGCAACTGTTGGGAAGGGCGATC
GGTGCGGGCCTCTTCGCTATTACGCCAGCTGGCGAAAGGGGGATGTGCTGCAAGGCGATTAAGTTGGGTA
ACGCCAGGGTTTTCCCAGTCACGACGTTGTAAAACGACGGCCAGTGAATTCGGGGCGGCGGGAGGGCCCT
GGGCCCAGAGCCGCGCGGGTGGGCAGTCCCAGGCGTCCTTCCTTACAGCCCTGAGCCTGGTCCGGGAACC
GCCCAGCCGGGAGGGCCGAGCTGACGGTTGCCCAAGGGCCAGATTTTAAATTTACAGGCCCGGCCCCCGA
ACCGCCGAAGCGCGCTGCCTGCTCCCCATTGGCCCATGGTAGTCACGTGGAGGCGCCGGGGCGTGCCGGC
CATGTTGGGGAGTGCGGCGCCGCGGCCCGCGCCACCTCCGCCCCCCGCGGCTTGCCTCCAGCCCGCCCCT
CCCGGCCCTCCTCCCCCCGCCCGCCGCTCCGTGCAGCCTGAGAGGAAACAAAGTGCTGCGAGCAGGAGAC
GGCGGCGGCGCGAACCCTGCTGGGCCTCCATTCACCCTCGTCTTGCATTTTCCCGCGTGCGTGTGTGAGT
GGGTGTGTGTGTTTTCTTACAAAGGGTATTTCGCGATCGATCGATTGATTCGTAGTTCCCCCCCGCGCGC
CTTTGCCCTTTGTGCTGTAATCGAGCTCCCGCCATCCCAGGTGCTTCTCCGTTCCTCTAAACGCCAGCGT
CTGGACGTGAGCGCAGGTCGCCGGTTTGTGCCTTCGGTCCCCGCTTCGCCCCCTGCCGTCCCCTCCTTAT
CACGGTCCCGCTCGCGGCCTCGCCGCCCCGCTGTCTCCGCCGCCCGCCATGGGCAAGAGCAAGACCGGTA
GCTACCGTTCGTATAGCATACATTATACGAAGTTATCTGCTAGCATGGCCAAGCCTTTGTCTCAAGAAGA
ATCCACCCTCATTGAAAGAGCAACGGCTACAATCAACAGCATCCCCATCTCTGAAGACTACAGCGTCGCC
AGCGCAGCTCTCTCTAGCGACGGCCGCATCTTCACTGGTGTCAATGTATATCATTTTACTGGGGGACCTT
GTGCAGAACTCGTGGTGCTGGGCACTGCTGCTGCTGCGGCAGCTGGCAACCTGACTTGTATCGTCGCGAT
CGGAAATGAGAACAGGGGCATCTTGAGCCCCTGCGGACGGTGCCGACAGGTGCTTCTCGATCTGCATCCT
GGGATCAAAGCCATAGTGAAGGACAGTGATGGACAGCCGACGGCAGTTGGGATTCGTGAATTGCTGCCCT
CTGGTTATGTGTGGGAGGGCGGATCCGGAGCTACTAACTTCAGCCTGCTGAAGCAGGCCGGAGACGTGGA
GGAGAACCCTGGACCTTCTAGAATAACTTCGTATAGCATACATTATACGAACGGTAGCACGCGTGGAGGT
GGCGGTTCCGGCAAGCCCATCCCCAACCCCCTGCTGGGCCTGGACAGCACCGGAGGTGGCGGATCAGGAG
TGCAGGTGGAAACCATCTCCCCAGGAGACGGGCGCACCTTCCCCAAGCGCGGCCAGACCTGCGTGGTGCA
CTACACCGGGATGCTTGAAGATGGAAAGAAAGTTGATTCCAGCCGGGACAGAAACAAGCCCTTTAAGTTT
ATGCTAGGCAAGCAGGAGGTGATCCGAGGCTGGGAAGAAGGGGTTGCCCAGATGAGTGTGGGTCAGAGAG
CCAAACTGACTATATCTCCAGATTATGCCTATGGTGCCACTGGGCACCCAGGCATCATCCCACCACATGC
CACTCTCGTCTTCGATGTGGAGCTTCTAAAACTGGAAGGTGGAGGCGGATCTCTCGAGGGAGGAAGCGGA
GGATCTGGCGGTACCGCGACTGCGACCCCCGTGCCGCCGCGGATGGGCAGCCGCGCTGGCGGCCCCACCA
CGCCGCTGAGCCCCACGCGCCTGTCGCGGCTCCAGGAGAAGGAGGAGCTGCGCGAGCTCAATGACCGGCT
GGCGGTGTACATCGACAAGGTGCGCAGCCTGGAGACGGAGAACAGCGCGCTGCAGCTGCAGGTGACGGAG
CGCGAGGAGGTGCGCGGCCGTGAGCTCACCGGCCTCAAGGCGCTCTACGAGACCGAGCTGGCCGACGCGC
GACGCGCGCTCGACGACACGGCCCGCGAGCGCGCCAAGCTGCAGATCGAGCTGGGCAAGTGCAAGGCGGA
ACACGACCAGCTGCTCCTCAAGTGAGTGCTAGCTGGCGGCCGCGTTAGCGCCAAGGAGGGGCGGGGGCGC
AACCGCGGCGACCAGCTCACCGGGTTCTGCCGTGGGGAGGGAGCAGAGGCCAGGATGCACGCGTCCTTCT
GAAGGAACAGGGTCTCGGTCTCCGGAAAGGAGAAAGAATCTAGAGTTCATAGCGGAGCAGGGGTCGCGGA
GGGGGCTCGAGCTGTAGCGCTGGGGGGCCGTGATGCCCATTTCTAGATTTTGGATACCCGCTGGGACGTG
GTAAGTGCGCGCCTGGGACTGCCGAGAAGGAGCTCCCGCTTTCGCACTCGAATCCGGGGAGCCGGCGCGG
AGAGGCGGCCCCTCAAAGCTTGGCGTAATCATGGTCATAGCTGTTTCCTGTGTGAAATTGTTATCCGCTC
ACAATTCCACACAACATACGAGCCGGAAGCATAAAGTGTAAAGCCTGGGGTGCCTAATGAGTGAGCTAAC
TCACATTAATTGCGTTGCGCTCACTGCCCGCTTTCCAGTCGGGAAACCTGTCGTGCCAGCTGCATTAATG
AATCGGCCAACGCGCGGGGAGAGGCGGTTTGCGTATTGGGCGCTCTTCCGCTTCCTCGCTCACTGACTCG
CTGCGCTCGGTCGTTCGGCTGCGGCGAGCGGTATCAGCTCACTCAAAGGCGGTAATACGGTTATCCACAG
AATCAGGGGATAACGCAGGAAAGAACATGTGAGCAAAAGGCCAGCAAAAGGCCAGGAACCGTAAAAAGGC
CGCGTTGCTGGCGTTTTTCCATAGGCTCCGCCCCCCTGACGAGCATCACAAAAATCGACGCTCAAGTCAG
AGGTGGCGAAACCCGACAGGACTATAAAGATACCAGGCGTTTCCCCCTGGAAGCTCCCTCGTGCGCTCTC
CTGTTCCGACCCTGCCGCTTACCGGATACCTGTCCGCCTTTCTCCCTTCGGGAAGCGTGGCGCTTTCTCA
TAGCTCACGCTGTAGGTATCTCAGTTCGGTGTAGGTCGTTCGCTCCAAGCTGGGCTGTGTGCACGAACCC
CCCGTTCAGCCCGACCGCTGCGCCTTATCCGGTAACTATCGTCTTGAGTCCAACCCGGTAAGACACGACT
TATCGCCACTGGCAGCAGCCACTGGTAACAGGATTAGCAGAGCGAGGTATGTAGGCGGTGCTACAGAGTT
CTTGAAGTGGTGGCCTAACTACGGCTACACTAGAAGAACAGTATTTGGTATCTGCGCTCTGCTGAAGCCA
GTTACCTTCGGAAAAAGAGTTGGTAGCTCTTGATCCGGCAAACAAACCACCGCTGGTAGCGGTGGTTTTT
TTGTTTGCAAGCAGCAGATTACGCGCAGAAAAAAAGGATCTCAAGAAGATCCTTTGATCTTTTCTACGGG
GTCTGACGCTCAGTGGAACGAAAACTCACGTTAAGGGATTTTGGTCATGAGATTATCAAAAAGGATCTTC
ACCTAGATCCTTTTAAATTAAAAATGAAGTTTTAAATCAATCTAAAGTATATATGAGTAAACTTGGTCTG
ACAGTTACCAATGCTTAATCAGTGAGGCACCTATCTCAGCGATCTGTCTATTTCGTTCATCCATAGTTGC
CTGACTCCCCGTCGTGTAGATAACTACGATACGGGAGGGCTTACCATCTGGCCCCAGTGCTGCAATGATA
CCGCGAGACCCACGCTCACCGGCTCCAGATTTATCAGCAATAAACCAGCCAGCCGGAAGGGCCGAGCGCA
GAAGTGGTCCTGCAACTTTATCCGCCTCCATCCAGTCTATTAATTGTTGCCGGGAAGCTAGAGTAAGTAG
TTCGCCAGTTAATAGTTTGCGCAACGTTGTTGCCATTGCTACAGGCATCGTGGTGTCACGCTCGTCGTTT
GGTATGGCTTCATTCAGCTCCGGTTCCCAACGATCAAGGCGAGTTACATGATCCCCCATGTTGTGCAAAA
AAGCGGTTAGCTCCTTCGGTCCTCCGATCGTTGTCAGAAGTAAGTTGGCCGCAGTGTTATCACTCATGGT
TATGGCAGCACTGCATAATTCTCTTACTGTCATGCCATCCGTAAGATGCTTTTCTGTGACTGGTGAGTAC
TCAACCAAGTCATTCTGAGAATAGTGTATGCGGCGACCGAGTTGCTCTTGCCCGGCGTCAATACGGGATA
ATACCGCGCCACATAGCAGAACTTTAAAAGTGCTCATCATTGGAAAACGTTCTTCGGGGCGAAAACTCTC
AAGGATCTTACCGCTGTTGAGATCCAGTTCGATGTAACCCACTCGTGCACCCAACTGATCTTCAGCATCT
TTTACTTTCACCAGCGTTTCTGGGTGAGCAAAAACAGGAAGGCAAAATGCCGCAAAAAAGGGAATAAGGG
CGACACGGAAATGTTGAATACTCATACTCTTCCTTTTTCAATATTATTGAAGCATTTATCAGGGTTATTG
TCTCATGAGCGGATACATATTTGAATGTATTTAGAAAAATAAACAAATAGGGGTTCCGCGCACATTTCCC
CGAAAAGTGCCACCTGACGTCTAAGAAACCATTATTATCATGACATTAACCTATAAAAATAGGCGTATCA
CGAGGCCCTTTCGTC
Features (pLannotate 1.2.2; 15 found; start..end, strand, type, name):
    137..236     +  misc_feature   bom (fragment): basis of mobility region from pBR322
    242..399     -  CDS            lacZα (fragment): LacZα fragment of β-galactosidase; lacZ fragment
   1123..1156    +  protein_bind   lox71: Left element (LE) mutant of loxP (Araki et al., 2010). Cre-mediated recombination occurs in the 8-bp core sequence (GCATACAT). Cre recombinase
   1165..1560    +  CDS            BSD: blasticidin S deaminase; Aspergillus terreus BSD; confers resistance to blasticidin
   1633..1666    +  protein_bind   lox66: Right element (RE) mutant of loxP (Araki et al., 2010). Cre-mediated recombination occurs in the 8-bp core sequence (GCATACAT). Cre recombinase
   1747..2067    +  CDS            DmrB: F36V mutant of FK506-binding protein FKBP12 binds synthetic ligands that do not bind wild-type FKBP
   2116..2469    +  CDS            LMNB1 (fragment): LMNB1_HUMAN - Also known as LMN2, LMNB. Experimental evidence at protein level: Swiss-Prot protein existence level 1. Lamins are components of the nuclear lamina, a fibrous layer on the nucleoplasmic side of the inner nuclear membrane, which is thought to provide a framework for the nuclear envelope and may also interact with chromatin. From Homo sapiens (Human).
   2858..2874    -  protein_bind   lac operator: The lac repressor binds to the lac operator to inhibit transcription in E. coli. This inhibition can be relieved by adding lactose or isopropyl-β-D-thiogalactopyranoside (IPTG). lac repressor encoded by lacI
   2882..2912    -  promoter       lac promoter: promoter for the E. coli lac operon
   2927..2948    -  protein_bind   CAP binding site: CAP binding activates transcription in the presence of cAMP. E. coli catabolite activator protein
   2961..3053    -  CDS            lacI (fragment): lac repressor; lacI; The lac repressor binds to the lac operator to inhibit transcription in E. coli. This inhibition can be relieved by adding lactose or isopropyl-β-D-thiogalactopyranoside (IPTG).
   3236..3824    -  rep_origin     ori: high-copy-number ColE1/pMB1/pBR322/pUC origin of replication
   3995..4855    -  CDS            AmpR: β-lactamase; bla; confers resistance to ampicillin, carbenicillin, and related antibiotics
   4856..4960    -  promoter       AmpR promoter: bla
   5055..35      +  CDS            rop (fragment) (across the origin): Rop protein, which maintains plasmids at low copy number; rop
