[The description below was written by a language model from this plasmid's Addgene catalogue record and pLannotate feature annotations shown in this document.]
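Description:
qTAG-N-Blast-dTAG-LMNB1 is a CRISPR homology donor template built on the pUC19 backbone, designed to knock a blasticidin-selectable degron tag into the N-terminus of the endogenous human LMNB1 (lamin B1) gene. It is propagated in E. coli as a high-copy plasmid through the ColE1/pUC origin and selected with ampicillin via the β-lactamase gene. Remnants of the pUC lacZα/lac promoter region flank the cloning site. The sequenced record is about 5.1 kb, consistent with a roughly 2.4 kb insert in the 2.7 kb backbone.

The insert consists of LMNB1 homology arms surrounding a Blast-2A-dTAG cassette. In the annotated sequence, the blasticidin S deaminase (BSD) coding sequence is bracketed by the mutant lox sites lox71 and lox66, which would allow Cre-mediated removal of the selection marker after integration, leaving a recombined site that is poorly recognised by Cre. Downstream lies the FKBP12 F36V domain (annotated as DmrB), the dTAG degron that binds synthetic heterobifunctional ligands to recruit the fusion protein for proteasomal degradation. This is followed by the start of the LMNB1 coding sequence, which forms part of the 3′ homology arm. The 2A peptide named in the purpose field is not separately annotated, but it would separate the resistance protein from the tagged lamin. No mammalian promoter is annotated, which suggests that expression of both depends on in-frame integration at the LMNB1 locus.

The plasmid is meant to be co-transfected with a companion px330-PITCh-LMNB1 sgRNA/Cas9 plasmid. Edited cells are enriched with blasticidin, giving lines in which endogenous lamin B1 can be rapidly and inducibly depleted.
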