Addgene plasmid #207776: qTAG-N-Blast-dTAG-LMNB1
Purpose: Donor template for Blast-2A-dTAG insertion into the N-terminus of the LMNB1 locus. To be co-transfected with sgRNA plasmid px330-PITCh-LMNB1 Addgene #207770
Depositing lab: Laurence Pelletier. Publication: qTAG: an adaptable plasmid scaffold for CRISPR-based endogenous tagging. Philip R, Sharma A, Matellan L, Erpf AC, Hsu WH, Tkach JM, Wyatt HDM, Pelletier L. EMBO J. 2024 Dec 12. doi: 10.1038/s44318-024-00337-5. PubMed 39668248.
Backbone
  Vector backbone: pUC19
  Backbone manufacturer: Invitrogen
  Backbone size w/o insert (bp): 2686
  Vector type: Mammalian Expression, CRISPR ; Donor Template
  Selectable markers: Blasticidin
Growth in bacteria
  Bacterial resistance: Ampicillin, 100 μg/mL
  Growth temperature: 37°C
  Growth strain: DH5alpha
  Copy number: High Copy
Gene/Insert
  Gene/Insert name: LMNB1 Homology Arms flanking a Blast-dTAG Cassette (alt name: LMNB1)
  Species: H. sapiens (human)
  Insert size (bp): 2414
  Entrez Gene: LMNB1 (a.k.a. ADLD, LMN, LMN2, LMNB, MCPH26)
  Cloning method: Unknown
  Sequencing primers: 5′ CTGCAAGGCGATTAAGTTGGGTAAC; 3′ GGCTCGTATGTTGTGTGGAATTGT
Terms and licenses: Academic/Nonprofit Terms; Industry Terms: Not Available to Industry
Depositor comments: To be co-transfected with sgRNA plasmid px330-PITCh-LMNB1 https://www.addgene.org/207770 . Please visit https://www.biorxiv.org/content/10.1101/2023.11.01.565029v3 for bioRxiv preprint.
How to cite: qTAG-N-Blast-dTAG-LMNB1 was a gift from Laurence Pelletier (Addgene plasmid # 207776 ; http://n2t.net/addgene:207776 ; RRID:Addgene_207776)
